>Addgene plasmid #194033 | RcSxph F784S | addgene full sequence | sequence record 390740 | Addgene NGS Result
GGCCGTCGCGGCGCTTGCCGGTGGTGCTGACCCCGGATGAAGTGGTTCGCATCCTCGGTTTTCTGGAAGG
CGAGCATCGTTTGTTCGCCCAGGACTCTAGCTATAGTTCTAGTGGTTGGCTACGTATACTCCGGAATATT
AATAGATCATGGAGATAATTAAAATGATAACCATCTCGCAAATAAATAAGTATTTTACTGTTTTCGTAAC
AGTTTTGTAATAAAAAAACCTATAAATATTCCGGATTATTCATACCGTCCCACCATCGGGCGCGGATCCA
TGGCTCCTACCTTCCAGACCGCTCTGTTCTTCACCATCATCTCCCTGTCCTTCGCTATGGCCCCGAACGC
AAAGCAAGTCCGCTGGTGTGCTATCAGCGACCTGGAGCAGAAGAAATGCAACGATCTGGTTGGTAGCTGC
AACGTGCCGGACATCACCCTGGTGTGCGTTCTGCGTAGCAGCACCGAAGATTGCATGACCGCGATCAAGG
ACGGTCAGGCGGATGCTATGTTCCTGGACAGCGGCGAGGTGTACGAAGCGAGCAAAGATCCGTACAACCT
GAAGCCGATCATCGCTGAACCGTACAGCAGCAACCGTGACCTGCAGAAGTGCCTGAAAGAGCGTCAGCAG
GCGCTGGCTAAGAAAATGATCGGTCACTACATCCCGCAGTGCGATGAGAAAGGCAACTACCAACCGCAGC
AGTGCCACGGTAGCACCGGTCACTGCTGGTGCGTTAACGCGATGGGTGAAAAGATCAGCGGTACCAACAC
CCCGCCGGGTCAGACCCGTGCTACCTGCGAGCGTCACGAACTGCCGAAGTGCCTGAAAGAACGTCAGGTG
GCGCTGGGTGGCGACGAGAAAGTTCTGGGTCGTTTCGTGCCGCAGTGCGATGAAAAGGGCAACTACGAGC
CGCAGCAGTTCCACGGTAGCACCGGCTACTCCTGGTGTGTTAACGCGATCGGCGAGGAAATCGCTGGCAC
CAAAACCCCGCCGGGCAAGATCCCGGCTACCTGCCAGAAGCACGACCTGGTGACCACCTGCCACTACGCG
GTTGCTATGGTGAAGAAAAGCAGCGCGTTCCAGTTCAACCAGCTGAAGGGCAAACGTAGCTGCCACAGCG
GTGTTAGCAAAACCGACGGCTGGAAGGCGCTGGTGACCGTTCTGGTGGAAAAGAAACTGCTGAGCTGGGA
TGGTCCGGCGAAAGAGAGCATCCAGCGTGCTATGAGCAAGTTCTTCAGCGTGAGCTGCATTCCGGGTGCT
ACCCAGACCAACCTGTGCAAGCAGTGCAAAGGCGAGGAAGGCAAGAACTGCAAAAACAGCCACGACGAAC
CGTACTACGGTAACTACGGCGCGTTCCGTTGCCTGAAGGAAGACATGGGTGACGTTGCGTTCCTGCGTAG
CACCGCTCTGAGCGACGAGCACAGCGAAGTGTACGAGCTGCTGTGCCCGGATAACACCCGTAAGCCGCTG
AACAAGTACAAAGAGTGCAACCTGGGTACCGTTCCGGCTGGCACCGTGGTTACCCGTAAGATCAGCGACA
AAACCGAAGACATCAACAACTTCCTGATGGAGGCGCAGAAGCGTCAGTGCAAACTGTTCAGCAGCGCTCA
CGGCAAGGACCTGATGTTCGACGATAGCACCCTGCAGCTGGCTCTGCTGAGCAGCGAGGTTGATGCTTTC
CTGTACCTGGGTGTGAAACTGTTCCACGCGATGAAGGCTCTGACCGGCGACGCTCACCTGCCGAGCAAGA
ACAAAGTGCGTTGGTGCACCATCAACAAGCTGGAAAAGATGAAATGCGACGATTGGAGCGCGGTTAGCGG
TGGCGCGATCGCTTGCACCGAGGCTAGCTGCCCGAAGGGCTGCGTGAAACAGATCCTGAAGGGCGAAGCG
GACGCTGTTAAGCTGGAAGTGCAGTACATGTACGAGGCGCTGATGTGCGGTCTGCTGCCGGCTGTTGAGG
AATACCACAACAAAGACGATTTCGGTCCGTGCAAGACCCCAGGTAGCCCGTACACCGACTTCGGCACCCT
GCGTGCGGTTGCTCTGGTGAAGAAAAGCAACAAAGACATCAACTGGAACAACATCAAGGGCAAGAAGAGC
TGCCACACCGGTGTGGGCGACATCGCTGGCTGGGTTATCCCGGTGAGCCTGATCCGTCGTCAGAACGATA
ACAGCGACATCGATAGCTTCTTCGGCGAGAGCTGCGCGCCGGGCAGCGACACCAAAAGCAACCTGTGCAA
GCTGTGCATCGGTGACCCGAAGAACAGCGCGGCTAACACCAAATGCAGCCTGAGCGACAAGGAAGCGTAC
TACGGTAACCAGGGCGCTTTCCGTTGCCTGGTGGAGAAAGGTGACGTTGCTTTCGTGCCGCACACCGTGG
TTTTCGAAAACACCGATGGCAAGAACCCGGCGGTTTGGGCTAAGAACCTGAAAAGCGAAGACTTCGAGCT
GCTGTGCCTGGATGGTAGCCGTGCGCCGGTGAGCAACTACAAGAGCTGCAAACTGAGCGGTATCCCGCCG
CCGGCTATCGTTACCCGTGAGGAAAGCATCAGCGACGTGGTTCGTATCGTGGCTAACCAGCAGAGCCTGT
ACGGTCGTAAAGGCTTCGAGAAGGATATGTTCCAGCTGTTCAGCAGCAACAAGGGTAACAACCTGCTGTT
CAACGACAACACCCAGTGCCTGATCACCAGCGATCGTCAGCCGAAAGACATCATGGAAGATTACTTCGGC
AAGCCGTACTACACCACCGTGTACGGCGCGTCCCGCTCCGCTATGTCCTCCGAACTGATTTCCGCCTGTA
CCATTAAACACTGCTCGAATTCTTTGGAAGTTTTGTTTCAAGGTCCAACTGCTGCCGCCGCTGTGAGCAA
GGGCGAGGAGCTGTTCACCGGGGTGGTGCCCATCCTGGTCGAGCTGGACGGCGACGTAAACGGCCACAAG
TTCAGCGTGTCCGGCGAGGGCGAGGGCGATGCCACCTACGGCAAGCTGACCCTGAAGTTCATCTGCACCA
CCGGCAAGCTGCCCGTGCCCTGGCCCACCCTCGTGACCACCCTGACCTACGGCGTGCAGTGCTTCAGCCG
CTACCCCGACCACATGAAGCAGCACGACTTCTTCAAGTCCGCCATGCCCGAAGGCTACGTCCAGGAGCGC
ACCATCTTCTTCAAGGACGACGGCAACTACAAGACCCGCGCCGAGGTGAAGTTCGAGGGCGACACCCTGG
TGAACCGCATCGAGCTGAAGGGCATCGACTTCAAGGAGGACGGCAACATCCTGGGGCACAAGCTGGAGTA
CAACTACAACAGCCACAACGTCTATATCATGGCCGACAAGCAGAAGAACGGCATCAAGGTGAACTTCAAG
ATCCGCCACAACATCGAGGACGGCAGCGTGCAGCTCGCCGACCACTACCAGCAGAACACCCCCATCGGCG
ACGGCCCCGTGCTGCTGCCCGACAACCACTACCTGAGCACCCAGTCCAAGCTGAGCAAAGACCCCAACGA
GAAGCGCGATCACATGGTCCTGCTGGAGTTCGTGACCGCCGCCGGGATCACTCTCGGCATGGACGAGCTG
TACAAGTCCGGAGGTGGTCACCATCACCATCACCACCATCACCATCACTAATAGAAGCTTGTCGAGAAGT
ACTAGAGGATCATAATCAGCCATACCACATTTGTAGAGGTTTTACTTGCTTTAAAAAACCTCCCACACCT
CCCCCTGAACCTGAAACATAAAATGAATGCAATTGTTGTTGTTAACTTGTTTATTGCAGCTTATAATGGT
TACAAATAAAGCAATAGCATCACAAATTTCACAAATAAAGCATTTTTTTCACTGCATTCTAGTTGTGGTT
TGTCCAAACTCATCAATGTATCTTATCATGTCTGGATCTGATCACTGCTTGAGCCTAGGAGATCCGAACC
AGATAAGTGAAATCTAGTTCCAAACTATTTTGTCATTTTTAATTTTCGTATTAGCTTACGACGCTACACC
CAGTTCCCATCTATTTTGTCACTCTTCCCTAAATAATCCTTAAAAACTCCATTTCCACCCCTCCCAGTTC
CCAACTATTTTGTCCGCCCACAGCGGGGCATTTTTCTTCCTGTTATGTTTTTAATCAAACATCCTGCCAA
CTCCATGTGACAAACCGTCATCTTCGGCTACTTTTTCTCTGTCACAGAATGAAAATTTTTCTGTCATCTC
TTCGTTATTAATGTTTGTAATTGACTGAATATCAACGCTTATTTGCAGCCTGAATGGCGAATGGG
[124 nt withheld, positions 4266-4389]
C
[91 nt withheld, positions 4391-4481]
A
[49 nt withheld, positions 4483-4531]
CCTTTGACGTTGGAGTCCACGTTCTT
[37 nt withheld, positions 4558-4594]
ACCCTATCTCGGTCTATTCTTTTGATTTATAAGGGATTTTGCCGATTTCGGCCTATTGGTTAAAAAATGA
GCTGATTTAACAAAAATTTAACGCGAATTTTAACAAAATATTAACGCTTACAATTTAGGTGGCACTTTTC
GGGGAAATGTGCGCGGAACCCCTATTTGTTTATTTTTCTAAATACATTCAAATATGTATCCGCTCATGAG
ACAATAACCCTGATAAATGCTTCAATAATATTGAAAAAGGAAGAGTATGAGTATTCAACATTTCCGTGTC
GCCCTTATTCCCTTTTTTGCGGCATTTTGCCTTCCTGTTTTTGCTCACCCAGAAACGCTGGTGAAAGTAA
AAGATGCTGAAGATCAGTTGGGTGCACGAGTGGGTTACATCGAACTGGATCTCAACAGCGGTAAGATCCT
TGAGAGTTTTCGCCCCGAAGAACGTTTTCCAATGATGAGCACTTTTAAAGTTCTGCTATGTGGCGCGGTA
TTATCCCGTATTGACGCCGGGCAAGAGCAACTCGGTCGCCGCATACACTATTCTCAGAATGACTTGGTTG
AGTACTCACCAGTCACAGAAAAGCATCTTACGGATGGCATGACAGTAAGAGAATTATGCAGTGCTGCCAT
AACCATGAGTGATAACACTGCGGCCAACTTACTTCTGACAACGATCGGAGGACCGAAGGAGCTAACCGCT
TTTTTGCACAACATGGGGGATCATGTAACTCGCCTTGATCGTTGGGAACCGGAGCTGAATGAAGCCATAC
CAAACGACGAGCGTGACACCACGATGCCTGTAGCAATGGCAACAACGTTGCGCAAACTATTAACTGGCGA
ACTACTTACTCTAGCTTCCCGGCAACAATTAATAGACTGGATGGAGGCGGATAAAGTTGCAGGACCACTT
CTGCGCTCGGCCCTTCCGGCTGGCTGGTTTATTGCTGATAAATCTGGAGCCGGTGAGCGTGGGTCTCGCG
GTATCATTGCAGCACTGGGGCCAGATGGTAAGCCCTCCCGTATCGTAGTTATCTACACGACGGGGAGTCA
GGCAACTATGGATGAACGAAATAGACAGATCGCTGAGATAGGTGCCTCACTGATTAAGCATTGGTAACTG
TCAGACCAAGTTTACTCATATATACTTTAGATTGATTTAAAACTTCATTTTTAATTTAAAAGGATCTAGG
TGAAGATCCTTTTTGATAATCTCATGACCAAAATCCCTTAACGTGAGTTTTCGTTCCACTGAGCGTCAGA
CCCCGTAGAAAAGATCAAAGGATCTTCTTGAGATCCTTTTTTTCTGCGCGTAATCTGCTGCTTGCAAACA
AAAAAACCACCGCTACCAGCGGTGGTTTGTTTGCCGGATCAAGAGCTACCAACTCTTTTTCCGAAGGTAA
CTGGCTTCAGCAGAGCGCAGATACCAAATACTGTTCTTCTAGTGTAGCCGTAGTTAGGCCACCACTTCAA
GAACTCTGTAGCACCGCCTACATACCTCGCTCTGCTAATCCTGTTACCAGTGGCTGCTGCCAGTGGCGAT
AAGTCGTGTCTTACCGGGTTGGACTCAAGACGATAGTTACCGGATAAGGCGCAGCGGTCGGGCTGAACGG
GGGGTTCGTGCACACAGCCCAGCTTGGAGCGAACGACCTACACCGAACTGAGATACCTACAGCGTGAGCT
ATGAGAAAGCGCCACGCTTCCCGAAGGGAGAAAGGCGGACAGGTATCCGGTAAGCGGCAGGGTCGGAACA
GGAGAGCGCACGAGGGAGCTTCCAGGGGGAAACGCCTGGTATCTTTATAGTCCTGTCGGGTTTCGCCACC
TCTGACTTGAGCGTCGATTTTTGTGATGCTCGTCAGGGGGGCGGAGCCTATGGAAAAACGCCAGCAACGC
GGCCTTTTTACGGTTCCTGGCCTTTTGCTGGCCTTTTGCTCACATGTTCTTTCCTGCGTTATCCCCTGAT
TCTGTGGATAACCGTATTACCGCCTTTGAGTGAGCTGATACCGCTCGCCGCAGCCGAACGACCGAGCGCA
GCGAGTCAGTGAGCGAGGAAGCGGAAGAGCGCCTGATGCGGTATTTTCTCCTTACGCATCTGTGCGGTAT
TTCACACCGCATAGACCAGCCGCGTAACCTGGCAAAATCGGTTACGGTTGAGTAATAAATGGATGCCCTG
CGTAAGCGGGTGTGGGCGGACAATAAAGTCTTAAACTGAACAAAATAGATCTAAACTATGACAATAAAGT
CTTAAACTAGACAGAATAGTTGTAAACTGAAATCAGTCCAGTTATGCTGTGAAAAAGCATACTGGACTTT
TGTTATGGCTAAAGCAAACTCTTCATTTTCTGAAGTGCAAATTGCCCGTCGTATTAAAGAGGGGCGTGGC
CAAGGGCATGGTAAAGACTATATTCGCGGCGTTGTGACAATTTACCGAACAACTCCGCGGCCGGGAAGCC
GATCTCGGCTTGAACGAATTGTTAGGTGGCGGTACTTGGGTCGATATCAAAGTGCATCACTTCTTCCCGT
ATGCCCAACTTTGTATAGAGAGCCACTGCGGGATCGTCACCGTAATCTGCTTGCACGTAGATCACATAAG
CACCAAGCGCGTTGGCCTCATGCTTGAGGAGATTGATGAGCGCGGTGGCAATGCCCTGCCTCCGGTGCTC
GCCGGAGACTGCGAGATCATAGATATAGATCTCACTACGCGGCTGCTCAAACTTGGGCAGAACGTAAGCC
GCGAGAGCGCCAACAACCGCTTCTTGGTCGAAGGCAGCAAGCGCGATGAATGTCTTACTACGGAGCAAGT
TCCCGAGGTAATCGGAGTCCGGCTGATGTTGGGAGTAGGTGGCTACGTCTCCGAACTCACGACCGAAAAG
ATCAAGAGCAGCCCGCATGGATTTGACTTGGTCAGGGCCGAGCCTACATGTGCGAATGATGCCCATACTT
GAGCCACCTAACTTTGTTTTAGGGCGACTGCCCTGCTGCGTAACATCGTTGCTGCTCCATAACATCAAAC
ATCGACCCACGGCGTAACGCGCTTGCTGCTTGGATGCCCGAGGCATAGACTGTACAAAAAAACAGTCATA
ACAAGCCATGAAAACCGCCACTGCGCCGTTACCACCGCTGCGTTCGGTCAAGGTTCTGGACCAGTTGCGT
GAGCGCATACGCTACTTGCATTACAGTTTACGAACCGAACAGGCTTATGTCAACTGGGTTCGTGCCTTCA
TCCGTTTCCACGGTGTGCGTCACCCGGCAACCTTGGGCAGCAGCGAAGTCGAGGCATTTCTGTCCTGGCT
GGCGAACGAGCGCAAGGTTTCGGTCTCCACGCATCGTCAGGCATTGGCGGCCTTGCTGTTCTTCTACGGC
AAGGTGCTGTGCACGGATCTGCCCTGGCTTCAGGAGATCGGAAGACCTC
Features (pLannotate 1.2.2; 17 found; start..end, strand, type, name):
    146..237     +  promoter       polyhedrin promoter: polh from Autographa californica; promoter for the baculovirus polyhedrin gene
    280..2814    +  CDS            SAX_LITCT: Experimental evidence at protein level: Swiss-Prot protein existence level 1. Binds specifically to the neurotoxin saxitoxin. Its physiological role may be to transport or sequester an endogenous organic molecule other than Fe(3+). It may participate in a detoxification mechanism for neutralizing a microbial toxin. From Lithobates catesbeianus (American bullfrog) (Rana catesbeiana).
   2863..3576    +  CDS            mEGFP: mEGFP is a basic (constitutively fluorescent) green fluorescent protein published in 2002, derived from Aequorea victoria. It has moderate acid sensitivity.
   3589..3605    +  CDS            6xHis (fragment): 6xHis affinity tag
   3648..3731    +  CDS            large T antigen (fragment): large T antigen from SV40 (simian virus 40)
   3754..3888    +  polyA_signal   SV40 poly(A) signal: SV40 polyadenylation signal
   3917..4082    -  mobile_element Tn7L: mini-Tn7 element (left end of the Tn7 transposon) Tn7
   4245..4261    +  CDS            lacZα (fragment): LacZα fragment of β-galactosidase; lacZ fragment
   4266..4720    +  rep_origin     f1 ori (sequence partly withheld): f1 bacteriophage origin of replication; arrow indicates direction of (+) strand synthesis
   4746..4850    +  promoter       AmpR promoter: bla
   4851..5711    +  CDS            AmpR: β-lactamase; bla; confers resistance to ampicillin, carbenicillin, and related antibiotics
   5882..6470    +  rep_origin     ori: high-copy-number ColE1/pMB1/pBR322/pUC origin of replication
   6656..6707    -  misc_feature   bom (fragment): basis of mobility region from pBR322
   6775..6999    -  mobile_element Tn7R: mini-Tn7 element (right end of the Tn7 transposon) Tn7
   7066..7599    -  CDS            GmR: gentamycin acetyltransferase; aacC1; confers resistance to gentamycin
   7769..7797    -  promoter       Pc promoter: intI1 (promoter lies within the coding sequence); class 1 integron promoter
   7775..119     -  CDS            YPR2_ECOLX (fragment) (across the origin): Protein predicted: Swiss-Prot protein existence level 4. From Escherichia coli.
