[The description below was written by a language model from this plasmid's Addgene catalogue record and pLannotate feature annotations shown in this document.]
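Description:
RcSxph F784S is a baculovirus donor plasmid built on the pFastBac1 backbone for producing a mutant bullfrog saxiphilin in insect cells. It is about 8 kb and is maintained in E. coli through a high-copy ColE1/pUC-type origin with ampicillin resistance (AmpR); an f1 origin is also present. As in other pFastBac vectors, the expression cassette and a gentamicin resistance gene (GmR, driven by the Pc integron promoter) lie between the Tn7L and Tn7R ends of a mini-Tn7 element. This arrangement allows the cassette to be transposed into a baculovirus shuttle genome (bacmid) in a suitable E. coli host, and the resulting bacmid is used to generate recombinant virus for infecting insect cells.

The payload is the Rana catesbeiana (Lithobates catesbeianus) saxiphilin coding sequence, which encodes a soluble protein that binds the neurotoxin saxitoxin. It is placed under the strong, very late polyhedrin promoter from Autographa californica nucleopolyhedrovirus and terminated by an SV40 polyadenylation signal. The insert carries the F784S substitution. The depositor notes that numbering starts after the predicted signal peptide cleavage site, and that the construct has an extra methionine following the signal peptide relative to the reference GenBank entry. The C terminus is fused to monomeric EGFP followed by a His10 tag, which the automated annotation picks up only as a partial 6xHis match. These tags provide a fluorescent readout and a handle for metal-affinity purification. The stated purpose is protein expression and characterization, and the associated publication concerns defining the saxitoxin-binding determinants of anuran saxiphilins.
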