Addgene plasmid #194033: RcSxph F784S
Purpose: Protein expression and characterization
Depositing lab: Dan Minor. Depositing organization: University of California, San Francisco (UCSF). Publication: Definition of a saxitoxin (STX) binding code enables discovery and characterization of the anuran saxiphilin family. Chen Z, Zakrzewska S, Hajare HS, Alvarez-Buylla A, Abderemane-Ali F, Bogan M, Ramirez D, O'Connell LA, Du Bois J, Minor DL Jr. Proc Natl Acad Sci U S A. 2022 Nov;119(44):e2210114119. doi: 10.1073/pnas.2210114119. Epub 2022 Oct 24. PubMed 36279441.
Backbone
  Vector backbone: pFastBac1
  Backbone manufacturer: Invitrogen
  Vector type: Insect Expression
Growth in bacteria
  Bacterial resistance: Ampicillin, 100 μg/mL
  Growth temperature: 37°C
  Growth strain: DH5alpha
  Copy number: High Copy
Gene/Insert
  Gene/Insert name: Rana catesbeiana Saxiphilin
  Species: Rana catesbeiana
  Mutation: F784S
  GenBank ID: U05246.1
  Promoter: Polyhedrin
  Tag / fusion protein: mEGFP, (C terminal on insert); His10 (C terminal on insert)
  Cloning method: Gibson Cloning
  Sequencing primers: 5′ Polyhedrin forward; 3′ GFP reverse
Terms and licenses: Academic/Nonprofit Terms; Industry Terms: Not Available to Industry
Depositor comments: Mutation numbering scheme is based on the predicted signal peptide (SP) cleavage site and does not include SP. Relative to U05246.1, RcSxph contains an additional M following signal peptide.
How to cite: RcSxph F784S was a gift from Dan Minor (Addgene plasmid # 194033 ; http://n2t.net/addgene:194033 ; RRID:Addgene_194033)
